Addgene plasmid #218557: pLex307-UCOE-SFFV-puroR-MCP-HSF1-VIRF2
Purpose: Encodes SFFV promoter-driven MCP-HSF1-VIRF2 with an N-terminal bipartite SV40 NLS, along with puromycin resistance
Depositing lab: Alejandro Chavez. Depositing organization: Columbia University. Publication: Combinatorial protein engineering identifies potent CRISPR activators with reduced toxicity. Giddins M, Kratz AF, De Los Santos MB, Forget A, Tiwari R, Jang G, Blazejewski T, Qin C, Huang Y, Lao YH, Falconer T, Leong KW, Krogan N, Staller M, Wang H, Wei L, Chavez A. Nat Commun. 2025 Nov 20;16(1):11114. doi: 10.1038/s41467-025-65986-4. PubMed 41266370.
Backbone
  Vector backbone: pLex307
  Vector type: Mammalian Expression, Lentiviral
  Selectable markers: Puromycin
Growth in bacteria
  Bacterial resistance: Ampicillin, 100 μg/mL
  Growth temperature: 30°C
  Growth strain: NEB Stable
  Copy number: High Copy
Gene/Insert
  Gene/Insert name: MCP-HSF1-VIRF2
  Species: H. sapiens (human); MS2 bacteriophage, human herpesvirus 8
  Mutation: Cas9 mutations to make dCas9=D10A+D839A+H840A+N863A
  Tag / fusion protein: SV40NLS (N terminal on insert)
  Cloning method: Restriction Enzyme; 5′ cloning site unknown (unknown if destroyed)
Terms and licenses: Academic/Nonprofit Terms; Industry Terms: Not Available to Industry
How to cite: pLex307-UCOE-SFFV-puroR-MCP-HSF1-VIRF2 was a gift from Alejandro Chavez (Addgene plasmid # 218557 ; http://n2t.net/addgene:218557 ; RRID:Addgene_218557)
