[The description below was written by a language model from this plasmid's Addgene catalogue record and pLannotate feature annotations shown in this document.]
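Description:
pLex307-UCOE-SFFV-puroR-MCP-HSF1-VIRF2 is a third-generation-style, self-inactivating HIV-1 lentiviral transfer plasmid built on the pLex307 backbone for stable expression of a CRISPR activator component in mammalian cells. In bacteria it is maintained through a high-copy ColE1/pUC origin and selected with ampicillin via β-lactamase; an f1 origin and SV40 origin are also present in the backbone. The viral portion comprises an RSV promoter driving a truncated 5' LTR, the Ψ packaging signal with a gag fragment, the RRE for Rev-dependent export, a WPRE to enhance transcript expression, and a ΔU3 3' LTR followed by an SV40 polyadenylation signal. The name indicates a ubiquitous chromatin opening element (UCOE), generally used to resist transgene silencing. It was not annotated in the feature table, though an unannotated stretch lies upstream of the promoter.

The payload is a single SFFV promoter-driven open reading frame. Puromycin N-acetyltransferase comes first and is joined through a P2A ribosome-skipping peptide to the effector, so drug selection and effector expression come from one transcript. The effector fuses the MS2 bacteriophage coat protein (MCP) to the human HSF1 C-terminal activation domain and a fragment of vIRF-2 from human herpesvirus 8, with an N-terminal bipartite SV40 NLS according to the record. A V5 tag is annotated just downstream of the insert. MCP binds MS2 RNA hairpins, so this fusion is presumably recruited to guide RNAs carrying such aptamers and paired with a separately supplied dCas9 for transcriptional activation. The catalogue's mutation field lists dCas9 substitutions, but no Cas9 coding sequence is annotated in this plasmid. The construct comes from work engineering potent CRISPR activators with reduced toxicity.
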