Features (pLannotate 1.2.2; 30 found; start..end, strand, type, name):
      4..45      +  CDS            V5 tag: epitope tag from simian virus 5
     96..684     +  misc_feature   WPRE: woodchuck hepatitis virus posttranscriptional regulatory element
    735..754     +  misc_feature   cPPT/CTS (fragment): central polypurine tract and central termination sequence of HIV-1
    756..989     +  LTR            3' LTR (ΔU3): self-inactivating 3' long terminal repeat (LTR) from HIV-1
   1067..1188    +  polyA_signal   SV40 poly(A) signal: SV40 polyadenylation signal
   1228..1363    +  rep_origin     SV40 ori: SV40 origin of replication
   1384..1402    -  promoter       T7 promoter: promoter for bacteriophage T7 RNA polymerase
   1410..1565    +  CDS            lacZα (fragment): LacZα fragment of β-galactosidase; lacZ fragment
   1570..1998    +  rep_origin     f1 ori (sequence partly withheld): f1 bacteriophage origin of replication; arrow indicates direction of (+) strand synthesis
   2051..2155    +  promoter       AmpR promoter: bla
   2156..3016    +  CDS            AmpR: β-lactamase; bla; confers resistance to ampicillin, carbenicillin, and related antibiotics
   3187..3775    +  rep_origin     ori: high-copy-number ColE1/pMB1/pBR322/pUC origin of replication
   3958..4050    +  CDS            lacI (fragment): lac repressor; lacI; The lac repressor binds to the lac operator to inhibit transcription in E. coli. This inhibition can be relieved by adding lactose or isopropyl-β-D-thiogalactopyranoside (IPTG).
   4063..4084    +  protein_bind   CAP binding site: CAP binding activates transcription in the presence of cAMP. E. coli catabolite activator protein
   4099..4129    +  promoter       lac promoter: promoter for the E. coli lac operon
   4137..4153    +  protein_bind   lac operator: The lac repressor binds to the lac operator to inhibit transcription in E. coli. This inhibition can be relieved by adding lactose or isopropyl-β-D-thiogalactopyranoside (IPTG). lac repressor encoded by lacI
   4198..4216    +  promoter       T3 promoter: promoter for bacteriophage T3 RNA polymerase
   4244..4470    +  promoter       RSV promoter: Rous sarcoma virus enhancer/promoter
   4471..4651    +  LTR            5' LTR (truncated): truncated 5' long terminal repeat (LTR) from HIV-1
   4698..4823    +  misc_feature   HIV-1 Ψ: packaging signal of human immunodeficiency virus type 1
   4807..5170    +  CDS            HIV-1 gag (fragment): gag protein from human immunodeficiency virus 1; gag
   5316..5549    +  misc_feature   RRE: The Rev response element (RRE) of HIV-1 allows for Rev-dependent mRNA export from the nucleus to the cytoplasm.
   5926..5952    +  CDS            Rev (fragment): human immunodeficiency virus 1 (HIV-1) Rev protein; rev; enhances nuclear export of unspliced and incompletely spliced viral mRNAs
   6639..7046    +  promoter       SFFV promoter: spleen focus-forming virus long terminal repeat (LTR) promoter
   7046..7075    +  promoter       SV40 promoter (fragment): SV40 early promoter
   7107..7703    +  CDS            PuroR (fragment): puromycin N-acetyltransferase; pac from Streptomyces; confers resistance to puromycin
   7716..7768    +  CDS            P2A (fragment): 2A peptide from porcine teschovirus-1 polyprotein Eukaryotic ribosomes fail to insert a peptide bond between the Gly and Pro residues, yielding separate polypeptides.
   7830..8177    +  CDS            CAPSD_BPMS2 (fragment): Experimental evidence at protein level: Swiss-Prot protein existence level 1. Acts as a translational repressor of viral replicase synthesis late in infection. This latter function is the result of capsid protein interaction with an RNA hairpin which contains the replicase ribosome-binding site. From Escherichia phage MS2 (Bacteriophage MS2).
   8247..8618    +  CDS            HSF1: C-terminal activation domain from the human heat shock transcription factor HSF1
   8559..8963    +  CDS            vIRF-2 (fragment): VIRF2_HHV8P - Experimental evidence at protein level: Swiss-Prot protein existence level 1. DNA-binding transcription factor that plays a role in the modulation of host immune response (PubMed:26537687, PubMed:31059555). Acts by interacting with host EIF2AK2/PKR and inhibiting its activation. In turn, EIF2AK2/PKR substrates including EIF2S1 or histone H2A are not phosphorylated (PubMed:11160738). Inhibits type I interferon signaling by targeting host IRF3 during viral reactivation from latency (PubMed:11160738, PubMed:21697347). Attenuates the transcriptional activity of host FOXO3 via activat
>Addgene plasmid #218557 | pLex307-UCOE-SFFV-puroR-MCP-HSF1-VIRF2 | addgene full sequence | sequence record 430698 | Addgene NGS Result
ATCGGTAAGCCTATCCCTAACCCTCTCCTCGGTCTCGATTCTACGTAGTAATGAACTAGTACCGGTTAAG
TCGACAATCAACGCGTTAAGTCGACAATCAACCTCTGGATTACAAAATTTGTGAAAGATTGACTGGTATT
CTTAACTATGTTGCTCCTTTTACGCTATGTGGATACGCTGCTTTAATGCCTTTGTATCATGCTATTGCTT
CCCGTATGGCTTTCATTTTCTCCTCCTTGTATAAATCCTGGTTGCTGTCTCTTTATGAGGAGTTGTGGCC
CGTTGTCAGGCAACGTGGCGTGGTGTGCACTGTGTTTGCTGACGCAACCCCCACTGGTTGGGGCATTGCC
ACCACCTGTCAGCTCCTTTCCGGGACTTTCGCTTTCCCCCTCCCTATTGCCACGGCGGAACTCATCGCCG
CCTGCCTTGCCCGCTGCTGGACAGGGGCTCGGCTGTTGGGCACTGACAATTCCGTGGTGTTGTCGGGGAA
ATCATCGTCCTTTCCTTGGCTGCTCGCCTGTGTTGCCACCTGGATTCTGCGCGGGACGTCCTTCTGCTAC
GTCCCTTCGGCCCTCAATCCAGCGGACCTTCCTTCCCGCGGCCTGCTGCCGGCTCTGCGGCCTCTTCCGC
GTCTTCGCCTTCGCCCTCAGACGAGTCGGATCTCCCTTTGGGCCGCCTCCCCGCGTCGACTTTAAGACCA
ATGACTTACAAGGCAGCTGTAGATCTTAGCCACTTTTTAAAAGAAAAGGGGGGACTGGAAGGGCTAATTC
ACTCCCAACGAAGACAAGATCTGCTTTTTGCTTGTACTGGGTCTCTCTGGTTAGACCAGATCTGAGCCTG
GGAGCTCTCTGGCTAACTAGGGAACCCACTGCTTAAGCCTCAATAAAGCTTGCCTTGAGTGCTTCAAGTA
GTGTGTGCCCGTCTGTTGTGTGACTCTGGTAACTAGAGATCCCTCAGACCCTTTTAGTCAGTGTGGAAAA
TCTCTAGCAGTACGTATAGTAGTTCATGTCATCTTATTATTCAGTATTTATAACTTGCAAAGAAATGAAT
ATCAGAGAGTGAGAGGAACTTGTTTATTGCAGCTTATAATGGTTACAAATAAAGCAATAGCATCACAAAT
TTCACAAATAAAGCATTTTTTTCACTGCATTCTAGTTGTGGTTTGTCCAAACTCATCAATGTATCTTATC
ATGTCTGGCTCTAGCTATCCCGCCCCTAACTCCGCCCATCCCGCCCCTAACTCCGCCCAGTTCCGCCCAT
TCTCCGCCCCATGGCTGACTAATTTTTTTTATTTATGCAGAGGCCGAGGCCGCCTCGGCCTCTGAGCTAT
TCCAGAAGTAGTGAGGAGGCTTTTTTGGAGGCCAAGGGACGTACCCAATTCGCCCTATAGTGAGTCGTAT
TACGCGCGCTCACTGGCCGTCGTTTTACAACGTCGTGACTGGGAAAACCCTGGCGTTACCCAACTTAATC
GCCTTGCAGCACATCCCCCTTTCGCCAGCTGGCGTAATAGCGAAGAGGCCCGCACCGATCGCCCTTCCCA
ACAGTTGCGCAGCCTGAATGGCGAATGGG
[124 nt withheld, positions 1570-1693]
C
[91 nt withheld, positions 1695-1785]
A
[49 nt withheld, positions 1787-1835]
CCTTTGACGTTGGAGTCCACGTTCTTT
[37 nt withheld, positions 1863-1899]
ACCCTATCTCGGTCTATTCTTTTGATTTATAAGGGATTTTGCCGATTTCGGCCTATTGGTTAAAAAATGA
GCTGATTTAACAAAAATTTAACGCGAATTTTAACAAAATATTAACGCTTACAATTTAGGTGGCACTTTTC
GGGGAAATGTGCGCGGAACCCCTATTTGTTTATTTTTCTAAATACATTCAAATATGTATCCGCTCATGAG
ACAATAACCCTGATAAATGCTTCAATAATATTGAAAAAGGAAGAGTATGAGTATTCAACATTTCCGTGTC
GCCCTTATTCCCTTTTTTGCGGCATTTTGCCTTCCTGTTTTTGCTCACCCAGAAACGCTGGTGAAAGTAA
AAGATGCTGAAGATCAGTTGGGTGCACGAGTGGGTTACATCGAACTGGATCTCAACAGCGGTAAGATCCT
TGAGAGTTTTCGCCCCGAAGAACGTTTTCCAATGATGAGCACTTTTAAAGTTCTGCTATGTGGCGCGGTA
TTATCCCGTATTGACGCCGGGCAAGAGCAACTCGGTCGCCGCATACACTATTCTCAGAATGACTTGGTTG
AGTACTCACCAGTCACAGAAAAGCATCTTACGGATGGCATGACAGTAAGAGAATTATGCAGTGCTGCCAT
AACCATGAGTGATAACACTGCGGCCAACTTACTTCTGACAACGATCGGAGGACCGAAGGAGCTAACCGCT
TTTTTGCACAACATGGGGGATCATGTAACTCGCCTTGATCGTTGGGAACCGGAGCTGAATGAAGCCATAC
CAAACGACGAGCGTGACACCACGATGCCTGTAGCAATGGCAACAACGTTGCGCAAACTATTAACTGGCGA
ACTACTTACTCTAGCTTCCCGGCAACAATTAATAGACTGGATGGAGGCGGATAAAGTTGCAGGACCACTT
CTGCGCTCGGCCCTTCCGGCTGGCTGGTTTATTGCTGATAAATCTGGAGCCGGTGAGCGTGGGTCTCGCG
GTATCATTGCAGCACTGGGGCCAGATGGTAAGCCCTCCCGTATCGTAGTTATCTACACGACGGGGAGTCA
GGCAACTATGGATGAACGAAATAGACAGATCGCTGAGATAGGTGCCTCACTGATTAAGCATTGGTAACTG
TCAGACCAAGTTTACTCATATATACTTTAGATTGATTTAAAACTTCATTTTTAATTTAAAAGGATCTAGG
TGAAGATCCTTTTTGATAATCTCATGACCAAAATCCCTTAACGTGAGTTTTCGTTCCACTGAGCGTCAGA
CCCCGTAGAAAAGATCAAAGGATCTTCTTGAGATCCTTTTTTTCTGCGCGTAATCTGCTGCTTGCAAACA
AAAAAACCACCGCTACCAGCGGTGGTTTGTTTGCCGGATCAAGAGCTACCAACTCTTTTTCCGAAGGTAA
CTGGCTTCAGCAGAGCGCAGATACCAAATACTGTTCTTCTAGTGTAGCCGTAGTTAGGCCACCACTTCAA
GAACTCTGTAGCACCGCCTACATACCTCGCTCTGCTAATCCTGTTACCAGTGGCTGCTGCCAGTGGCGAT
AAGTCGTGTCTTACCGGGTTGGACTCAAGACGATAGTTACCGGATAAGGCGCAGCGGTCGGGCTGAACGG
GGGGTTCGTGCACACAGCCCAGCTTGGAGCGAACGACCTACACCGAACTGAGATACCTACAGCGTGAGCT
ATGAGAAAGCGCCACGCTTCCCGAAGGGAGAAAGGCGGACAGGTATCCGGTAAGCGGCAGGGTCGGAACA
GGAGAGCGCACGAGGGAGCTTCCAGGGGGAAACGCCTGGTATCTTTATAGTCCTGTCGGGTTTCGCCACC
TCTGACTTGAGCGTCGATTTTTGTGATGCTCGTCAGGGGGGCGGAGCCTATGGAAAAACGCCAGCAACGC
GGCCTTTTTACGGTTCCTGGCCTTTTGCTGGCCTTTTGCTCACATGTTCTTTCCTGCGTTATCCCCTGAT
TCTGTGGATAACCGTATTACCGCCTTTGAGTGAGCTGATACCGCTCGCCGCAGCCGAACGACCGAGCGCA
GCGAGTCAGTGAGCGAGGAAGCGGAAGAGCGCCCAATACGCAAACCGCCTCTCCCCGCGCGTTGGCCGAT
TCATTAATGCAGCTGGCACGACAGGTTTCCCGACTGGAAAGCGGGCAGTGAGCGCAACGCAATTAATGTG
AGTTAGCTCACTCATTAGGCACCCCAGGCTTTACACTTTATGCTTCCGGCTCGTATGTTGTGTGGAATTG
TGAGCGGATAACAATTTCACACAGGAAACAGCTATGACCATGATTACGCCAAGCGCGCAATTAACCCTCA
CTAAAGGGAACAAAAGCTGGAGCTGCAAGCTTAATGTAGTCTTATGCAATACTCTTGTAGTCTTGCAACA
TGGTAACGATGAGTTAGCAACATGCCTTACAAGGAGAGAAAAAGCACCGTGCATGCCGATTGGTGGAAGT
AAGGTGGTACGATCGTGCCTTATTAGGAAGGCAACAGACGGGTCTGACATGGATTGGACGAACCACTGAA
TTGCCGCATTGCAGAGATATTGTATTTAAGTGCCTAGCTCGATACATAAACGGGTCTCTCTGGTTAGACC
AGATCTGAGCCTGGGAGCTCTCTGGCTAACTAGGGAACCCACTGCTTAAGCCTCAATAAAGCTTGCCTTG
AGTGCTTCAAGTAGTGTGTGCCCGTCTGTTGTGTGACTCTGGTAACTAGAGATCCCTCAGACCCTTTTAG
TCAGTGTGGAAAATCTCTAGCAGTGGCGCCCGAACAGGGACTTGAAAGCGAAAGGGAAACCAGAGGAGCT
CTCTCGACGCAGGACTCGGCTTGCTGAAGCGCGCACGGCAAGAGGCGAGGGGCGGCGACTGGTGAGTACG
CCAAAAATTTTGACTAGCGGAGGCTAGAAGGAGAGAGATGGGTGCGAGAGCGTCAGTATTAAGCGGGGGA
GAATTAGATCGCGATGGGAAAAAATTCGGTTAAGGCCAGGGGGAAAGAAAAAATATAAATTAAAACATAT
AGTATGGGCAAGCAGGGAGCTAGAACGATTCGCAGTTAATCCTGGCCTGTTAGAAACATCAGAAGGCTGT
AGACAAATACTGGGACAGCTACAACCATCCCTTCAGACAGGATCAGAAGAACTTAGATCATTATATAATA
CAGTAGCAACCCTCTATTGTGTGCATCAAAGGATAGAGATAAAAGACACCAAGGAAGCTTTAGACAAGAT
AGAGGAAGAGCAAAACAAAAGTAAGACCACCGCACAGCAAGCGGCCGCTGATCTTCAGACCTGGAGGAGG
AGATATGAGGGACAATTGGAGAAGTGAATTATATAAATATAAAGTAGTAAAAATTGAACCATTAGGAGTA
GCACCCACCAAGGCAAAGAGAAGAGTGGTGCAGAGAGAAAAAAGAGCAGTGGGAATAGGAGCTTTGTTCC
TTGGGTTCTTGGGAGCAGCAGGAAGCACTATGGGCGCAGCGTCAATGACGCTGACGGTACAGGCCAGACA
ATTATTGTCTGGTATAGTGCAGCAGCAGAACAATTTGCTGAGGGCTATTGAGGCGCAACAGCATCTGTTG
CAACTCACAGTCTGGGGCATCAAGCAGCTCCAGGCAAGAATCCTGGCTGTGGAAAGATACCTAAAGGATC
AACAGCTCCTGGGGATTTGGGGTTGCTCTGGAAAACTCATTTGCACCACTGCTGTGCCTTGGAATGCTAG
TTGGAGTAATAAATCTCTGGAACAGATTTGGAATCACACGACCTGGATGGAGTGGGACAGAGAAATTAAC
AATTACACAAGCTTAATACACTCCTTAATTGAAGAATCGCAAAACCAGCAAGAAAAGAATGAACAAGAAT
TATTGGAATTAGATAAATGGGCAAGTTTGTGGAATTGGTTTAACATAACAAATTGGCTGTGGTATATAAA
ATTATTCATAATGATAGTAGGAGGCTTGGTAGGTTTAAGAATAGTTTTTGCTGTACTTTCTATAGTGAAT
AGAGTTAGGCAGGGATATTCACCATTATCGTTTCAGACCCACCTCCCAACCCCGAGGGGACCCATGCAGG
GAGGTGGTCCCTGCAGTTACGCCAATGATAACCCCCGCCAGAAAAATCTTAGTAGCCTTCCCTTTTTGTT
TTCCGTGCCCCAACTCGGCGGATTGACTCGGCCCCTTCCGGAAACACCCGAATCAACTTCTAGTCAAATT
ATTGTTCACGCCGCAATGACCCACCCCTGGCCCGCGTCTGTGGAACTGACCCCTGGTCTACAGGAGAGTT
CGCTGCTGAAAGTGGTCCCAAAGGGGTACTAGTTTTTAAGCTCCCAACTCCCCCTCCCCCAGCGTCTGGA
GGATTCCACACCCTCGCACCGCAGGGGCGAGGAAGTGGGCGGAGTCCGGTTTTGGCGCCAGCCGCTGAGG
CTGCCAAGCAGAAAAGCCACCGCTGAGGAGACTCCGGTCACTGTCCTCGCCCCGCCTCCCCCTTCCCTCC
CCTTGGGGACCACCGGGCGCCACGCCGCGAACGGTAAGTGCCGCGGTCGTCGGCGCCTCCGCCCTCCCCG
TAGGGCCCCAATTCCCAGCGGGCGCGGCGCGCGGCCCCGCGCGCAGCTCCCGGCTCCCTCCCCCTTCGGA
TGTGGCTTGAGCTGTAGGCGCGGAGTCCTGCAGCCCCGATAAAATAAAAGATTTTATTTAGTCTCCAGAA
AAAGGGGGGAATGAAAGACCCCACCTGTAGGTTTGGCAAGCTAGCTGCAGTAACGCCATTTTGCAAGGCA
TGGAAAAATACCAAACCAAGAATAGAGAAGTTCAGATCAAGGGCGGGTACATGAAAATAGCTAACGTTGG
GCCAAACAGGATATCTGCGGTGAGCAGTTTCGGCCCCGGCCCGGGGCCAAGAACAGATGGTCACCGCAGT
TTCGGCCCCGGCCCGAGGCCAAGAACAGATGGTCCCCAGATATGGCCCAACCCTCAGCAGTTTCTTAAGA
CCCATCAGATGTTTCCAGGCTCCCCCAAGGACCTGAAATGACCCTGCGCCTTATTTGAATTAACCAATCA
GCCTGCTTCTCGCTTCTGTTCGCGCGCTTCTGCTTCCCGAGCTCTATAAAAGAGCTCACAACCCCTCACT
CGGCGCGCCAGTCCTCCGACAGACTGAGTCGCCCGGGGCTTTTTTGGAGGACTAGGCTTTTGCAAAAAGC
TTTCTAGAGGTACCACCGGAGCTTACCATGACCGAGTACAAGCCCACGGTGCGCCTCGCCACCCGCGACG
ACGTCCCCAGGGCCGTACGCACCCTCGCCGCCGCGTTCGCCGACTACCCCGCCACGCGCCACACCGTCGA
TCCGGACCGCCACATCGAGCGGGTCACCGAGCTGCAAGAACTCTTCCTCACGCGCGTCGGGCTCGACATC
GGCAAGGTGTGGGTCGCGGACGACGGCGCCGCCGTGGCGGTCTGGACCACGCCGGAGAGCGTCGAAGCGG
GGGCGGTGTTCGCCGAGATCGGCCCGCGCATGGCCGAGTTGAGCGGTTCCCGGCTGGCCGCGCAGCAACA
GATGGAAGGCCTCCTGGCGCCGCACCGGCCCAAGGAGCCCGCGTGGTTCCTGGCCACCGTCGGCGTCTCG
CCCGACCACCAGGGCAAGGGTCTGGGCAGCGCCGTCGTGCTCCCCGGAGTGGAGGCGGCCGAGCGCGCCG
GGGTGCCCGCCTTCCTGGAGACCTCCGCGCCCCGCAACCTCCCCTTCTACGAGCGGCTCGGCTTCACCGT
CACCGCCGACGTCGAGGTGCCCGAAGGACCGCGCACCTGGTGCATGACCCGCAAGCCCGGTGCCAGTGGA
TCCGGAGCCACGAACTTCTCTCTGTTAAAGCAAGCAGGAGATGTTGAAGAAAACCCCGGGCCTATGAAAC
GGACAGCGGACGGTAGCGAGTTTGAGAGTCCGAAGAAAAAGAGGAAAGTAGCTTCTAACTTTACTCAGTT
CGTTCTCGTCGACAATGGCGGAACTGGCGACGTGACTGTCGCCCCAAGCAACTTCGCTAACGGGATCGCT
GAATGGATCAGCTCTAACTCGCGTTCACAGGCTTACAAAGTAACCTGTAGCGTTCGTCAGAGCTCTGCGC
AGAATCGCAAATACACCATCAAAGTCGAGGTGCCTAAAGGCGCCTGGCGTTCGTACTTAAATATGGAACT
AACCATTCCAATTTTCGCCACGAATTCCGACTGCGAGCTTATTGTTAAGGCAATGCAAGGTCTCCTAAAA
GATGGAAACCCGATTCCCTCAGCAATCGCAGCAAACTCCGGCATCTACGAGGCCTCGGGAGGTGGTTCGG
GTGGCTCTGGATCAGGATCCGCTGTACGGTCGGGTGGCTCTGGATCAGGCTTCAGCGTGGACACCAGTGC
CCTGCTGGACCTGTTCAGCCCCTCGGTGACCGTGCCCGACATGAGCCTGCCTGACCTTGACAGCAGCCTG
GCCAGTATCCAAGAGCTCCTGTCTCCCCAGGAGCCCCCCAGGCCTCCCGAGGCAGAGAACAGCAGCCCGG
ATTCAGGGAAGCAGCTGGTGCACTACACAGCGCAGCCGCTGTTCCTGCTGGACCCCGGCTCCGTGGACAC
CGGGAGCAACGACCTGCCGGTGCTGTTTGAGCTGGGAGAGGGCTCCTACTTCTCCGAAGGGGACGGCTTC
GCCGAGGACCCCACCATCTCCCTGCTGACAGGCTCGGAGCCTCCCAAAGCCAAGGACCCCACTGTCTCCG
GTGTACGGTCGGGTGGCTCTGGATCACCTGTTATTTTCCCGCATGAAACTCAAGGTTTGCTGGCCCCGCC
TGCCGGTCAAAGCCAAACGCCCTTTTCCCCTGAAGGACCGGTTCCTTCCCATGTGTCTGGACTCGATGAC
TGTTTGCCCATGGTCGATCATATAGAGGGATGTCTGTTGGATCTTCTTTCTGACGTAGGCCAAGAACTGC
CGGATCTGGGGGATCTTGGTGAACTTCTCTGTGAAACTGCGAGCCCGCAGGGTCCTATGCAGAGTGAAGG
TGGTGAAGAGGGCAGTACAGAATCTGTTTCTGTGTTGCCTGCCACTCACCCATTGGAATCAAGTGGTGTA
CAGTGATAACCTCCTAGGGCTCTCGTCAACACTGCTAGGCAATCATTAGCCCGTCGCTAGGGCTCGAGAT
AACACTGCTAGGCAATCATTAGAAAATAGCTAGG
